Addgene plasmid #201701: pGFP-mTet1-delCys pc3903
Purpose: Expresses of GFP-tagged mTet1-delCys in mammalian cells
Depositing lab: Cristina Cardoso. Depositing organization: Technische Universitaet Darmstadt. Publication: Isoform-specific and ubiquitination dependent recruitment of Tet1 to replicating heterochromatin modulates methylcytosine oxidation. Arroyo M, Hastert FD, Zhadan A, Schelter F, Zimbelmann S, Rausch C, Ludwig AK, Carell T, Cardoso MC. Nat Commun. 2022 Sep 2;13(1):5173. doi: 10.1038/s41467-022-32799-8. PubMed 36056023.
Backbone
  Vector backbone: EGFP-Tet1 (pc2271)
  Modifications to backbone: The sequences encoding the CRD of GFP-Tet1 (pc3903) were deleted by overlap-extension PCR and the amplicon obtained was used to replace the Tet1 coding sequence in EGFP-Tet1 (pc2271).
  Vector type: Mammalian Expression
Growth in bacteria
  Bacterial resistance: Ampicillin, 100 μg/mL
  Growth temperature: 37°C
  Growth strain: DH5alpha
  Copy number: Unknown
Gene/Insert
  Gene/Insert name: Tet1 (alt name: Tet1 Cysteine rich domain deletion)
  Species: M. musculus (mouse)
  Mutation: Deletion of the Cysteine rich domain of Tet1
  Entrez Gene: Tet1 (a.k.a. 2510010B09Rik, Cxxc6, D10Ertd17e, LCX, mKIAA1676)
  Promoter: CAG
  Tag / fusion protein: GFP (N terminal on backbone)
  Cloning method: Restriction Enzyme; 5′ cloning site AsiSI (unknown if destroyed); 3′ cloning site NotI (unknown if destroyed)
  Sequencing primers: 5′ CTCGAGGCGATCGCATGTCTCGGTCC; 3′ TTTCTGGGGTTTTCACTCCTCTGTTCCTTCAATCCAGCTA
Terms and licenses: Academic/Nonprofit Terms; Industry Terms: Not Available to Industry
How to cite: pGFP-mTet1-delCys pc3903 was a gift from Cristina Cardoso (Addgene plasmid # 201701 ; http://n2t.net/addgene:201701 ; RRID:Addgene_201701)
