[The description below was written by a language model from this plasmid's Addgene catalogue record and pLannotate feature annotations shown in this document.]
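Description:
pGFP-mTet1-delCys pc3903 is a mammalian expression plasmid of about 10.6 kb that produces mouse Tet1 lacking its cysteine-rich domain, fused at the N terminus to EGFP. It derives from the parental EGFP-Tet1 construct: the region encoding the cysteine-rich domain was removed by overlap-extension PCR, and the resulting amplicon replaced the full Tet1 coding sequence between AsiSI and NotI sites. In bacteria the plasmid replicates from a high-copy ColE1/pUC-type origin and is selected with ampicillin through the bla gene. An f1 origin and small remnants of lacZα, lacI, rop and bom are also annotated as leftovers of the cloning backbone.

Expression is driven by the CAG promoter, annotated here as its three components: the CMV immediate-early enhancer, the chicken β-actin promoter and a chimeric β-actin/β-globin intron, which together give strong constitutive transcription in many mammalian cell types. All payload elements lie on the same strand in the order EGFP, Tet1 deletion mutant, EMCV IRES, blasticidin S deaminase and SV40 polyadenylation signal. This layout suggests a bicistronic transcript in which blasticidin resistance is translated from the same mRNA as the fusion protein, allowing selection of expressing cells. Short bleomycin-resistance fragments follow the BSD sequence, and an SV40 early promoter is annotated nearby without an obvious associated intact gene.

Tet1 is a dioxygenase that oxidises 5-methylcytosine to 5-hydroxymethylcytosine and further derivatives. The GFP tag permits live or fixed-cell imaging of the mutant's localisation. The associated study concerns recruitment of Tet1 to replicating heterochromatin, so this deletion construct likely serves to test the contribution of the cysteine-rich domain to localisation and methylcytosine oxidation.
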