Features (pLannotate 1.2.2; 22 found; start..end, strand, type, name):
   1839..2555    -  CDS            EGFP: EGFP is a basic (constitutively fluorescent) green fluorescent protein published in 1996, derived from Aequorea victoria. It is reported to be a rapidly-maturing weak dimer with moderate acid sensitivity.
   2633..3649    -  intron         chimeric intron: chimera between introns from chicken β-actin and rabbit β-globin
   3650..3926    -  promoter       chicken β-actin promoter: No description available
   3928..4231    -  enhancer       CMV enhancer: human cytomegalovirus immediate early enhancer
   4300..4318    -  promoter       T7 promoter: promoter for bacteriophage T7 RNA polymerase
   4321..4478    +  CDS            lacZα (fragment): LacZα fragment of β-galactosidase; lacZ fragment
   4482..4937    +  rep_origin     f1 ori (sequence partly withheld): f1 bacteriophage origin of replication; arrow indicates direction of (+) strand synthesis
   4938..5037    -  misc_feature   bom (fragment): basis of mobility region from pBR322
   5139..5174    -  CDS            rop (fragment): Rop protein, which maintains plasmids at low copy number; rop
   5269..5373    +  promoter       AmpR promoter: bla
   5374..6234    +  CDS            AmpR: β-lactamase; bla; confers resistance to ampicillin, carbenicillin, and related antibiotics
   6405..6993    +  rep_origin     ori: high-copy-number ColE1/pMB1/pBR322/pUC origin of replication
   7176..7230    +  CDS            lacI (fragment): lac repressor; lacI; The lac repressor binds to the lac operator to inhibit transcription in E. coli. This inhibition can be relieved by adding lactose or isopropyl-β-D-thiogalactopyranoside (IPTG).
   7230..7419    +  promoter       SV40 promoter: SV40 early promoter
   7425..7442    -  misc_feature   MCS (fragment): pBluescript multiple cloning site
   7453..7574    -  polyA_signal   SV40 poly(A) signal: SV40 polyadenylation signal
   7569..7694    -  CDS            ble (fragment): BLE_KLEPN - Experimental evidence at protein level: Swiss-Prot protein existence level 1. Binding protein with a strong affinity to the bleomycin family of antibiotics. Binds to CL990; an antimitotic-antibiotic compound. From Klebsiella pneumoniae.
   7704..7731    -  CDS            BleoR (fragment): antibiotic-binding protein; Sh ble from Streptoalloteichus hindustanus; confers resistance to bleomycin, phleomycin, and Zeocin™
   7732..8130    -  CDS            BSD: blasticidin S deaminase; Aspergillus terreus BSD; confers resistance to blasticidin
   8141..8603    -  misc_feature   IRES: internal ribosome entry site (IRES) of the encephalomyocarditis virus (EMCV)
   8694..8714    +  promoter       chicken β-actin promoter (fragment): contains a 21-bp deletion relative to the standard chicken β-actin promoter
   8739..1805    -  CDS            Tet1 (fragment) (across the origin): TET1_MOUSE - Also known as Cxxc6, Kiaa1676. Experimental evidence at protein level: Swiss-Prot protein existence level 1. Dioxygenase that catalyzes the conversion of the modified genomic base 5-methylcytosine (5mC) into 5-hydroxymethylcytosine (5hmC) and plays a key role in active DNA demethylation. Also mediates subsequent conversion of 5hmC into 5-formylcytosine (5fC), and conversion of 5fC to 5-carboxylcytosine (5caC). Conversion of 5mC into 5hmC, 5fC and 5caC probably constitutes the first step in cytosine demethylation. Methylation at the C5 position of cytosine bases is an epigenetic mo
>Addgene plasmid #201701 | pGFP-mTet1-delCys pc3903 | addgene full sequence | sequence record 477003 | Addgene NGS Result
GGCAGAGGGTGAGCTTCCTGATTGACACTCACCATGGGCTGTCCCTGAGAATTATCTGCCGGCTCTGCAA
ATGTCTGCCCACCGGATTCTGTCTTGAATTGGCATGTTGGCAGAGAATCTGATGGTTCAACCTTCACTTT
CTCCTTTGCCAATTCAGGGTTTCTTGTGAATTTTATCTGATTGATAGGAGGAAATAACTCATTATGTTGT
GAGGGTGTTTTACTCTGAGTCACGGGCTTTAATATTTGGTTAAAGACAGGAATATTTCTCAACAGAACAG
GAAAACTACGTGGACTAGACTGGCCAAACCTTTGAAACTTAGATGACATCCAAATGTCATGCATTTTACT
ATACTCTATAGCTAGCTGCTCTTGCTTCTTCTGATCATTTTCTTGAGAGCTTCGGGCTGGGGGTTTCTTT
TTCCGCTTGTTTGCGTGTGGGGTCGCTCTTGCCTTTTTCTGGGCCTTCTTTGGCTTTGCTGATGGTACAC
TGGGTTTAGTTTGTGTACTAGAGGGTGGCTTCTGATGTACCATGCGTTTCTCCTGACTGTGTTTTTGCTT
TGTGTTCTTTGCAACAAGGCTTTCTGGTGTACTTTCAGCATTCCTGACCTCGGCGTTGATGTGATTAATC
GTGGATGCAAGTTGGGTCAATTGTGCTGCGACATCTTCTTCAATTTGACTGTAGGGTGCATCCTGGCATG
ATGGGTCATGGGAACTCAAATTCTGATCGCAGCTTAGTACCTGACTGCAGTTTTCAAGATTGTGACTTTC
TATGGGCAATGGATGTGAATTCTCAAAACCATCAAAGGGAGCTCTCCCACCAGCAGCGCCTTTCTTCTCA
GCTGTAGGTGAACTTGGATATCCTTGTGATTTTATAAGTGCTTGGTTAGTAGCGAAACTATCAGGTGACT
TGAATGTTCTGTTCTGGCCATTAAAGACAACAGTGTCATGGTGAAGGCCCTTTCCTTGAACGTTTGGGTC
TTGGAGGTCTTTTCTCACCGAATGAAGGATAGCCTTGCAACTGTTAAGCAGACTAGCCGTTTTCTGATGC
GCTTCTTCATCCTTCTCCGGCTTGGATGGGGAGGAGCTCTCTGAGGGCGCTTCTGAGAGCTGAGTCAGGG
CTTCTATGGCTACCACTTGTTCCAGCGTTAATCTCCTGTCCTTCATTAGGGATAGAAGACTTGGCTGAAC
CGGAGAGCCATCTTTGGGTTCTTTGTTGGGTACCTTCTCAGGAGGGTGAGGTCGACTCCCAGCGCTGTGT
GTATTAGGGTGATTATTAAAGATGGTGGGTTCTGCACCAGACCTGCAGTTCAAGCCAGGCTTCTGGAAGA
GCAGGGTGTTCCTTGGCCCCTTGAGATGATCACACTCCCCCCCGGAGGTGGTGACACTCATGGCATCCTT
GCAGTTTGAGGGATCAGTCAGCAATTTAGAGGAATTATTTCCCAACGCCTTGCTAAATTCCTCATGATTC
AATTTGTTGAGCGGAAGGTGTGTGTCAGTGGGTAAACAGTGTACATTTTTCATGCCGTTCCTTATGGTCT
GGGCAAATGTCGGAGAAGGGTTGGTTTGCTGCTTGTCATCTTCAGAGGGCTGGGGGTTTTCCACCCCAGT
TAAATTGGCATCACAGCTTCCTTTGACTTGACCCTCTGCTAAGTGTGATTTCTTGTTTGGCGCCCACTTC
TCCACCTCAATTCCCGTCATGCCGCCTGCATTCTTCCTTACATTTTCAAGGGGATGTGTGATCAAATCCA
ACCTTTGCTCTTCTTCCCCATGACCACGTCTACTGCGAGACATGCGATCGCCTCGAGATCTTCCTTGGAA
GTATAGGTTTTCTCCGGACTTGTACAGCTCGTCCATGCCGAGAGTGATCCCGGCGGCGGTCACGAACTCC
AGCAGGACCATGTGATCGCGCTTCTCGTTGGGGTCTTTGCTCAGGGCGGACTGGGTGCTCAGGTAGTGGT
TGTCGGGCAGCAGCACGGGGCCGTCGCCGATGGGGGTGTTCTGCTGGTAGTGGTCGGCGAGCTGCACGCT
GCCGTCCTCGATGTTGTGGCGGATCTTGAAGTTCACCTTGATGCCGTTCTTCTGCTTGTCGGCCATGATA
TAGACGTTGTGGCTGTTGTAGTTGTACTCCAGCTTGTGCCCCAGGATGTTGCCGTCCTCCTTGAAGTCGA
TGCCCTTCAGCTCGATGCGGTTCACCAGGGTGTCGCCCTCGAACTTCACCTCGGCGCGGGTCTTGTAGTT
GCCGTCGTCCTTGAAGAAGATGGTGCGCTCCTGGACGTAGCCTTCGGGCATGGCGGACTTGAAGAAGTCG
TGCTGCTTCATGTGGTCGGGGTAGCGGCTGAAGCACTGCACGCCGTAGGTCAGGGTGGTCACGAGGGTGG
GCCAGGGCACGGGCAGCTTGCCGGTGGTGCAGATGAACTTCAGGGTCAGCTTGCCGTAGGTGGCATCGCC
CTCGCCCTCGCCGGACACGCTGAACTTGTGGCCGTTTACGTCGCCGTCCAGCTCGACCAGGATGGGCACC
ACCCCGGTGAACAGCTCCTCGCCCTTGCTCACCATGGTGGCGACCGGCCGGTGGATCCGAATTCTTTGCC
AAAATGATGAGACAGCACAATAACCAGCACGTTGCCCAGGAGCTGTAGGAAAAAGAAGAAGGCATGAACA
TGGTTAGCAGAGGCTCTAGAGCCGCCGGTCACACGCCAGAAGCCGAACCCCGCCCTGCCCCGTCCCCCCC
GAAGGCAGCCGTCCCCCCGCGGACAGCCCCGAGGCTGGAGAGGGAGAAGGGGACGGCGGCGCGGCGACGC
ACGAAGGCCCTCCCCGCCCATTTCCTTCCTGCCGGCGCCGCACCGCTTCGCCCCGCGCCCGCTAGAGGGG
GTGCGGCGGCGCCTCCCAGATTTCGGCTCCGCACAGATTTGGGACAAAGGAAGTCCCTGCGCCCTCTCGC
ACGATTACCATAAAAGGCAATGGCTGCGGCTCGCCGCGCCTCGACAGCCGCCGGCGCTCCGGGGGCCGCC
GCGCCCCTCCCCCGAGCCCTCCCCGGCCCGAGGCGGCCCCGCCCCGCCCGGCACCCCCACCTGCCGCCAC
CCCCCGCCCGGCACGGCGAGCCCCGCGCCACGCCCCGTACGGAGCCCCGCACCCGAAGCCGGGCCGTGCT
CAGCAACTCGGGGAGGGGGGTGCAGGGGGGGTTGCAGCCCGACCGACGCGCCCACACCCCCTGCTCACCC
CCCCACGCACACACCCCGCACGCAGCCTTTGTTCCCCTCGCAGCCCCCCCCGCACCGCGGGGCACCGCCC
CCGGCCGCGCTCCCCTCGCGCACACTGCGGAGCGCACAAAGCCCCGCGCCGCGCCCGCAGCGCTCACAGC
CGCCGGGCAGCGCGGAGCCGCACGCGGCGCTCCCCACGCACACACACACGCACGCACCCCCCGAGCCGCT
CCCCCCGCACAAAGGGCCCTCCCGGAGCCCCTCAAGGCTTTCACGCAGCCACAGAAAAGAAACAAGCCGT
CATTAAACCAAGCGCTAATTACAGCCCGGAGGAGAAGGGCCGTCCCGCCCGCTCACCTGTGGGAGTAACG
CGGTCAGTCAGAGCCGGGGCGGGCGGCGCGAGGCGGCGGCGGAGCGGGGCACGGGGCGAAGGCAGCGCGC
AGCGACTCCCGCCCGCCGCGCGCTTCGCTTTTTATAGGGCCGCCGCCGCCGCCGCCTCGCCATAAAAGGA
AACTTTCGGAGCGCGCCGCTCTGATTGGCTGCCGCCGCACCTCTCCGCCTCGCCCCGCCCCGCCCCTCGC
CCCGCCCCGCCCCGCCTGGCGCGCGCCCCCCCCCCCCCCCGCCCCCATCGCTGCACAAAATAATTAAAAA
ATAAATAAATACAAAATTGGGGGTGGGGAGGGGGGGGAGATGGGGAGAGTGAAGCAGAACGTGGGGCTCA
CCTCGACCATGGTAATAGCGATGACTAATACGTAGATGTACTGCCAAGTAGGAAAGTCCCATAAGGTCAT
GTACTGGGCATAATGCCAGGCGGGCCATTTACCGTCATTGACGTCAATAGGGGGCGTACTTGGCATATGA
TACACTTGATGTACTGCCAAGTGGGCAGTTTACCGTAAATACTCCACCCATTGACGTCAATGGAAAGTCC
CTATTGGCGTTACTATGGGAACATACGTCATTATTGACGTCAATGGGCGGGGGTCGTTGGGCGGTCAGCC
AGGCGGGCCATTTACCGTAAGTTATGTAACGCGGAACTCCATATATGGGCTATGAACTAATGACCCCGTA
ATTGATTACTATTAATAACTAGGACGCGTCCTATAGTGAGTCGTATTACAATTCACTGGCCGTCGTTTTA
CAACGTCGTGACTGGGAAAACCCTGGCGTTACCCAACTTAATCGCCTTGCAGCACATCCCCCTTTCGCCA
GCTGGCGTAATAGCGAAGAGGCCCGCACCGATCGCCCTTCCCAACAGTTGCGCAGCCTGAATGGCGAATG
GACGCGCCCTGTAGCGGCGCATTG
[101 nt withheld, positions 4505-4605]
C
[91 nt withheld, positions 4607-4697]
A
[49 nt withheld, positions 4699-4747]
CCTTTGACGTTGGAGTCCACGTTCTTT
[37 nt withheld, positions 4775-4811]
ACCCTATCTCGGTCTATTCTTTTGATTTATAAGGGATTTTGCCGATTTCGGCCTATTGGTTAAAAAATGA
GCTGATTTAACAAAAATTTAACGCGAATTTTAACAAAATATTAACGCTTACAATTTCCTGATGCGGTATT
TTCTCCTTACGCATCTGTGCGGTATTTCACACCGCATATGGTGCACTCTCAGTACAATCTGCTCTGATGC
CGCATAGTTAAGCCAGCCCCGACACCCGCCAACACCCGCTGACGCGCCCTGACGGGCTTGTCTGCTCCCG
GCATCCGCTTACAGACAAGCTGTGACCGTCTCCGGGAGCTGCATGTGTCAGAGGTTTTCACCGTCATCAC
CGAAACGCGCGAGACGAAAGGGCCTCGTGATACGCCTATTTTTATAGGTTAATGTCATGATAATAATGGT
TTCTTAGACGTCAGGTGGCACTTTTCGGGGAAATGTGCGCGGAACCCCTATTTGTTTATTTTTCTAAATA
CATTCAAATATGTATCCGCTCATGAGACAATAACCCTGATAAATGCTTCAATAATATTGAAAAAGGAAGA
GTATGAGTATTCAACATTTCCGTGTCGCCCTTATTCCCTTTTTTGCGGCATTTTGCCTTCCTGTTTTTGC
TCACCCAGAAACGCTGGTGAAAGTAAAAGATGCTGAAGATCAGTTGGGTGCACGAGTGGGTTACATCGAA
CTGGATCTCAACAGCGGTAAGATCCTTGAGAGTTTTCGCCCCGAAGAACGTTTTCCAATGATGAGCACTT
TTAAAGTTCTGCTATGTGGCGCGGTATTATCCCGTATTGACGCCGGGCAAGAGCAACTCGGTCGCCGCAT
ACACTATTCTCAGAATGACTTGGTTGAGTACTCACCAGTCACAGAAAAGCATCTTACGGATGGCATGACA
GTAAGAGAATTATGCAGTGCTGCCATAACCATGAGTGATAACACTGCGGCCAACTTACTTCTGACAACGA
TCGGAGGACCGAAGGAGCTAACCGCTTTTTTGCACAACATGGGGGATCATGTAACTCGCCTTGATCGTTG
GGAACCGGAGCTGAATGAAGCCATACCAAACGACGAGCGTGACACCACGATGCCTGTAGCAATGGCAACA
ACGTTGCGCAAACTATTAACTGGCGAACTACTTACTCTAGCTTCCCGGCAACAATTAATAGACTGGATGG
AGGCGGATAAAGTTGCAGGACCACTTCTGCGCTCGGCCCTTCCGGCTGGCTGGTTTATTGCTGATAAATC
TGGAGCCGGTGAGCGTGGGTCTCGCGGTATCATTGCAGCACTGGGGCCAGATGGTAAGCCCTCCCGTATC
GTAGTTATCTACACGACGGGGAGTCAGGCAACTATGGATGAACGAAATAGACAGATCGCTGAGATAGGTG
CCTCACTGATTAAGCATTGGTAACTGTCAGACCAAGTTTACTCATATATACTTTAGATTGATTTAAAACT
TCATTTTTAATTTAAAAGGATCTAGGTGAAGATCCTTTTTGATAATCTCATGACCAAAATCCCTTAACGT
GAGTTTTCGTTCCACTGAGCGTCAGACCCCGTAGAAAAGATCAAAGGATCTTCTTGAGATCCTTTTTTTC
TGCGCGTAATCTGCTGCTTGCAAACAAAAAAACCACCGCTACCAGCGGTGGTTTGTTTGCCGGATCAAGA
GCTACCAACTCTTTTTCCGAAGGTAACTGGCTTCAGCAGAGCGCAGATACCAAATACTGTTCTTCTAGTG
TAGCCGTAGTTAGGCCACCACTTCAAGAACTCTGTAGCACCGCCTACATACCTCGCTCTGCTAATCCTGT
TACCAGTGGCTGCTGCCAGTGGCGATAAGTCGTGTCTTACCGGGTTGGACTCAAGACGATAGTTACCGGA
TAAGGCGCAGCGGTCGGGCTGAACGGGGGGTTCGTGCACACAGCCCAGCTTGGAGCGAACGACCTACACC
GAACTGAGATACCTACAGCGTGAGCTATGAGAAAGCGCCACGCTTCCCGAAGGGAGAAAGGCGGACAGGT
ATCCGGTAAGCGGCAGGGTCGGAACAGGAGAGCGCACGAGGGAGCTTCCAGGGGGAAACGCCTGGTATCT
TTATAGTCCTGTCGGGTTTCGCCACCTCTGACTTGAGCGTCGATTTTTGTGATGCTCGTCAGGGGGGCGG
AGCCTATGGAAAAACGCCAGCAACGCGGCCTTTTTACGGTTCCTGGCCTTTTGCTGGCCTTTTGCTCACA
TGTTCTTTCCTGCGTTATCCCCTGATTCTGTGGATAACCGTATTACCGCCTTTGAGTGAGCTGATACCGC
TCGCCGCAGCCGAACGACCGAGCGCAGCGAGTCAGTGAGCGAGGAAGCGGAAGAGCGCCCAATACGCAAA
CCGCCTCTCCCCGCGCGTTGGCCGATTCATTAATGCAGCAATTAGTCAGCAACCATAGTCCCGCCCCTAA
CTCCGCCCATCCCGCCCCTAACTCCGCCCAGTTCCGCCCATTCTCCGCCCCATGGCTGACTAATTTTTTT
TATTTATGCAGAGGCCGAGGCCGCCTCGGCCTCTGAGCTATTCCAGAAGTAGTGAAGAGGCTTTTTTGGA
GGCCTAGGCTTTTGCAAAAAGCTCCTCGAGGTCGACGGTATACAGACATGATAAGATACATTGATGAGTT
TGGACAAACCACAACTAGAATGCAGTGAAAAAAATGCTTTATTTGTGAAATTTGTGATGCTATTGCTTTA
TTTGTAACCATTATAAGCTGCAATAAACAAGTTGGGGTGGGCGAAGAACTCCAGCATGAGATCCCCGCGC
TGGAGGATCATCCAGCCGGCGTCCCGGAAAACGATTCCGAAGCCCAACCTTTCATAGAAGGCGGCGGTGG
AATCGAAATCTCGTAGCACGTGTCAGTCCTGCTCCTCGGCCACGAAGTGCTTAGCCCTCCCACACATAAC
CAGAGGGCAGCAATTCACGAATCCCAACTGCCGTCGGCTGTCCATCACTGTCCTTCACTATGGCTTTGAT
CCCAGGATGCAGATCGAGAAGCACCTGTCGGCACCGTCCGCAGGGGCTCAAGATGCCCCTGTTCTCATTT
CCGATCGCGACGATACAAGTCAGGTTGCCAGCTGCCGCAGCAGCAGCAGTGCCCAGCACCACGAGTTCTG
CACAAGGTCCCCCAGTAAAATGATATACATTGACACCAGTGAAGATGCGGCCGTCGCTAGAGAGAGCTGC
GCTGGCGACGCTGTAGTCTTCAGAGATGGGGATGCTGTTGATTGTAGCCGTTGCTCTTTCAATGAGGGTG
GATTCTTCTTGAGACAAAGGCTTGGCCATGGTGGCAAGCTTATCATCGTGTTTTTCAAAGGAAAACCACG
TCCCCGTGGTTCGGGGGGCCTAGACGTTTTTTTAACCTCGACTAAACACATGTAAAGCATGTGCACCGAG
GCCCCAGATCAGATCCCATACAATGGGGTACCTTCTGGGCATCCTTCAGCCCCTTGTTGAATACGCTTGA
GGAGAGCCATTTGACTCTTTCCACAACTATCCAACTCACAACGTGGCACTGGGGTTGTGCCGCCTTTGCA
GGTGTATCTTATACACGTGGCTTTTGGCCGCAGAGGCACCTGTCGCCAGGTGGGGGGTTCCGCTGCCTGC
AAAGGGTCGCTACAGACGTTGTTTGTCTTCAAGAAGCTTCCAGAGGAACTGCTTCCTTCACGACATTCAA
CAGACCTTGCATTCCTTTGGCGAGAGGGGAAAGACCCCTAGGAATGCTCGTCAAGAAGACAGGGCCAGGT
TTCCGGGCCCTCACATTGCCAAAAGACGGCAATATGGTGGAAAATAACATATAGACAAACGCACACCGGC
CTTATTCCAAGCGGCTTCGGCCAGTAACGTTAGGGGGGGGGGGGGGGGGGGCGGAATTCGTTAACTGCGG
CCGCTTAGACCCAACGATTGTAGGGTCCCGCAACATGAGTGAGAGAGTATGGGGACACGGTAACAACATT
GTCTCGGGTTAAGGTTGATGCAACTCGAGAAGGAATTTGGTGTGATAAATTGGCTTCGGGGGATACATCA
GGACACTCCCGGTCTGCGGGCTTTTTTTTCGTTACTTTTTTGCATTTACACTTAATTTTGTTGATATCAA
AACCATGATTAGGCTTGTTTAGGCTTTTGTGCTGGTAGAATACAAGGGACACACGAAAAGGGACCCCTCG
TTTGGGGGAGCGCAAAGAGGTGGTAGCATGAAGCTCCTTCCGAGCGCACTCAATGAGCACCGAGCCGTGA
ATGGGTGCTATCGCCACGCCACCAAAGGAAGGATCGGCGTAGATCTCCTCACTGTCTGACCAGAATTCAT
CAAGTTGAGGCAAGTTATCGTCCTCGGGGTGCTGAGGCTCATCCGCTTCAGGGTGCCGCTCATCTTCCAC
CTGACAGGAAGCCAGTTTCTGAGAATTGCTGAGGAGAGGGAGCTGCTGGTTTGACTGGTTAGAAGTTAGC
TGCTCAGATGGACTAGTGAGAGGCTCAGCATGAACGGGAGAATCGGCTGTGGGAAGAGACTGGTGAGGAT
GAGCAGCCACCTCGGCAGGCTGCACCGTTCCAGTACATTCCCCAGCAGCTGCATTAGCACCACTGTGTGC
TCCAGAAGGCATTGTGCAGTGGAGAATACTACTTGTTTCTGCAAACCCACCTGAGGCTGTTTTACTGTAC
GTACAGGTAGATGTTTCTGCGGAGGAAGCCTGCAGGGGACAGAAGTCTGTAGATTCGTCTTTCACTAGGT
GAGAAGTAGATGAGGCTGATGAAAAGCTCTTAGTGTTGTGTGAACCTGGGGCTCCCTTTGGGCTGGCAGA
GATCCTCTTCCTTCTGAGACCAGCAGTACCTGATTTATTGTGGTTCTGCTTCATTTTGGCCCTCTTCCCA
CATCGAGGAACAGGCTCAGTAAAACGTAGTCGCCTCTTCCTGGTTGGCCCATTGACTTGGATGGCCCCAG
ATTTGATTTTGGCCTTCATCCCTTCCACGGAGCCAAATTCATCAGTGTCTGCAAGCCGGTATAGTGGCAG
GACGTGGAGTTGTTCATCCTCGGGACAATTTGTGTCACGGCCATCTGCTCGAATCAACGTACACACCACG
GTGCTTCCGTTGTGCATGTTGTGAATGTCCTTGTGAGAATGGGCACAAAAATCCATGCAACAGGTGACAC
CAGAGAAAGGACGCCCCTCTTCATTTCCAAGTCGACAGTCTCCAGCAACTTCTTCATATTCCACCTGATT
TTGATAAGCAACTGGAGCCATCTGCTTGTAAAGTGGAGCTAATACTGTAGCCAATTCTTGTAAATTCTTT
TCAAGCTGTTTTTCCTCTCTGCTTATGAGGGTCTTGCGGTCTGGAATGATCCACCCGGTTTTCACGTCAC
TTCCTTCAGAACTCATTCCAGTAATTCTCTTATAGTAGTTATGTAAGGGGTAGTTTGGAGCAAGTCTGAA
TTTTCTGGGGTTTTCACTCCTCTGTTCCTTCAATCCAGCTATCAGGTTTTTTGCAGGCTTGCTAAGTAAG
TCCATGATGCTCTCTTTAAATTCTGACTGTGCACTGTCTGTGGTGGGACCCAGTGGTCCATTGCTTGATG
TTTGAGCTTCACGCTTCTCCGTAACAACTGTAATTCCATCGAAATGTAACACTTTCCCTTTCCTGAGGAT
TGATGCTGGGTCTGGCAAGAGTGTGTCAGGGGAGGTACCAGGCAACGTCGGTGGTGGTATCTGATGCACC
AGGTTCTCTTGAGCGCCTAGATGAAACTGTGTTTGGGCAGCACCAGCCATTATATTAGCACACTGGTTAG
ATGGTGGGGACTGG
